>Addgene plasmid #147079 | pEGFP-N3-FLuc-5BoxB_O | addgene full sequence | sequence record 355330 | Addgene NGS Result
TAGTTATTAATAGTAATCAATTACGGGGTCATTAGTTCATAGCCCATATATGGAGTTCCGCGTTACATAA
CTTACGGTAAATGGCCCGCCTGGCTGACCGCCCAACGACCCCCGCCCATTGACGTCAATAATGACGTATG
TTCCCATAGTAACGCCAATAGGGACTTTCCATTGACGTCAATGGGTGGAGTATTTACGGTAAACTGCCCA
CTTGGCAGTACATCAAGTGTATCATATGCCAAGTACGCCCCCTATTGACGTCAATGACGGTAAATGGCCC
GCCTGGCATTATGCCCAGTACATGACCTTATGGGACTTTCCTACTTGGCAGTACATCTACGTATTAGTCA
TCGCTATTACCATGGTGATGCGGTTTTGGCAGTACATCAATGGGCGTGGATAGCGGTTTGACTCACGGGG
ATTTCCAAGTCTCCACCCCATTGACGTCAATGGGAGTTTGTTTTGGCACCAAAATCAACGGGACTTTCCA
AAATGTCGTAACAACTCCGCCCCATTGACGCAAATGGGCGGTAGGCGTGTACGGTGGGAGGTCTATATAA
GCAGAGCTGGTTTAGTGAACCGTCAGATCCGCTAGCACAGCCACCATGGAATACGCCAAAAACATAAAGA
AAGGCCCGGCGCCATTCTATCCGCTGGAAGATGGAACCGCTGGAGAGCAACTGCATAAGGCTATGAAGAG
ATACGCCCTGGTTCCTGGAACAATTGCTTTTACAGATGCACATATCGAGGTGGACATCACTTACGCTGAG
TACTTCGAAATGTCCGTTCGGTTGGCAGAAGCTATGAAACGATATGGGCTGAATACAAATCACAGAATCG
TCGTATGCAGTGAAAACTCTCTTCAATTCTTTATGCCGGTGTTGGGCGCGTTATTTATCGGAGTTGCAGT
TGCGCCCGCGAACGACATTTATAATGAACGTGAATTGCTCAACAGTATGGGCATTTCGCAGCCTACCGTG
GTGTTCGTTTCCAAAAAGGGGTTGCAAAAAATTTTGAACGTGCAAAAAAAGCTCCCAATCATCCAAAAAA
TTATTATCATGGATTCTAAAACGGATTACCAGGGATTTCAGTCGATGTACACGTTCGTCACATCTCATCT
ACCTCCCGGTTTTAATGAATACGATTTTGTGCCAGAGTCCTTCGATAGGGACAAGACAATTGCACTGATC
ATGAACTCCTCTGGATCTACTGGTCTGCCTAAAGGTGTCGCTCTGCCTCATAGAACTGCCTGCGTGAGAT
TCTCGCATGCCAGAGATCCTATTTTTGGCAATCAAATCATTCCGGATACTGCGATTTTAAGTGTTGTTCC
ATTCCATCACGGTTTTGGAATGTTTACTACACTCGGATATTTGATATGTGGATTTCGAGTCGTCTTAATG
TATAGATTTGAAGAAGAGCTGTTTCTGAGGAGCCTTCAGGATTACAAGATTCAAAGTGCGCTGCTGGTGC
CAACCCTATTCTCCTTCTTCGCCAAAAGCACTCTGATTGACAAATACGATTTATCTAATTTACACGAAAT
TGCTTCTGGTGGCGCTCCCCTCTCTAAGGAAGTCGGGGAAGCGGTTGCCAAGAGGTTCCATCTGCCAGGT
ATCAGGCAAGGATATGGGCTCACTGAGACTACATCAGCTATTCTGATTACACCCGAGGGGGATGATAAAC
CGGGCGCGGTCGGTAAAGTTGTTCCATTTTTTGAAGCGAAGGTTGTGGATCTGGATACCGGGAAAACGCT
GGGCGTTAATCAAAGAGGCGAACTGTGTGTGAGAGGTCCTATGATTATGTCCGGTTATGTAAACAATCCG
GAAGCGACCAACGCCTTGATTGACAAGGATGGATGGCTACATTCTGGAGACATAGCTTACTGGGACGAAG
ACGAACACTTCTTCATCGTTGACCGCCTGAAGTCTCTGATTAAGTACAAAGGCTATCAGGTGGCTCCCGC
TGAATTGGAATCCATCTTGCTCCAACACCCCAACATCTTCGACGCAGGTGTCGCAGGTCTTCCCGACGAT
GACGCCGGTGAACTTCCCGCCGCCGTTGTTGTTTTGGAGCACGGAAAGACGATGACGGAAAAAGAGATCG
TGGATTACGTCGCCAGTCAAGTAACAACCGCGAAAAAGTTGCGCGGAGGAGTTGTGTTTGTGGACGAAGT
ACCGAAAGGTCTTACCGGAAAACTCGACGCAAGAAAAATCAGAGAGATCCTCATAAAGGCCAAGAAGGGC
GGAAAGATCGCCGTGGGATCCATCGCCACCATGGTGAGCAAGGGCGAGGAGCTGTTCACCGGGGTGGTGC
CCATCCTGGTCGAGCTGGACGGCGACGTAAACGGCCACAAGTTCAGCGTGTCCGGCGAGGGCGAGGGCGA
TGCCACCTACGGCAAGCTGACCCTGAAGTTCATCTGCACCACCGGCAAGCTGCCCGTGCCCTGGCCCACC
CTCGTGACCACCCTGACCTACGGCGTGCAGTGCTTCAGCCGCTACCCCGACCACATGAAGCAGCACGACT
TCTTCAAGTCCGCCATGCCCGAAGGCTACGTCCAGGAGCGCACCATCTTCTTCAAGGACGACGGCAACTA
CAAGACCCGCGCCGAGGTGAAGTTCGAGGGCGACACCCTGGTGAACCGCATCGAGCTGAAGGGCATCGAC
TTCAAGGAGGACGGCAACATCCTGGGGCACAAGCTGGAGTACAACTACAACAGCCACAACGTCTATATCA
TGGCCGACAAGCAGAAGAACGGCATCAAGGTGAACTTCAAGATCCGCCACAACATCGAGGACGGCAGCGT
GCAGCTCGCCGACCACTACCAGCAGAACACCCCCATCGGCGACGGCCCCGTGCTGCTGCCCGACAACCAC
TACCTGAGCACCCAGTCCGCCCTGAGCAAAGACCCCAACGAGAAGCGCGATCACATGGTCCTGCTGGAGT
TCGTGACCGCCGCCGGGATCACTCTCGGCATGGACGAGCTGTACAAGTAAAGCGGCCGCGAGCAGTAATT
CTAGATAAGTCCAACTACTAAACTGGGGATTCCTGGGCCCTGAAGAAGGGCCCCTCGACTAAGTCCAACT
ACTAAACTGGGCCCTGAAGAAGGGCCCATATAGGGCCCTGAAGAAGGGCCCTATCGAGGATATTATCTCG
ACTAAGTCCAACTACTAAACTGGGCCCTGAAGAAGGGCCCATATAGGGCCCTGAAGAAGGGCCCTATCGA
GGATATTATCTCGAGGACTCTAGATCATAATCAGCCATACCACATTTGTAGAGGTTTTACTTGCTTTAAA
AAACCTCCCACACCTCCCCCTGAACCTGAAACATAAAATGAATGCAATTGTTGTTGTTAACTTGTTTATT
GCAGCTTATAATGGTTACAAATAAAGCAATAGCATCACAAATTTCACAAATAAAGCATTTTTTTCACTGC
ATTCTAGTTGTGGTTTGTCCAAACTCATCAATGTATCTTAAGGCGTAAATTGTAAGCGTTAATATTTTGT
TAAAATTCGCGTTAAATTTTTGTTAAATCAGCTCATTTTTTAACCAATAGGCCGAAATCGGCAAAATCCC
TTATAAATCAAAAGAATAGACCGAGATAGGGT
[37 nt withheld, positions 3603-3639]
AAAGAACGTGGACTCCAACGTCAAAGG
[49 nt withheld, positions 3667-3715]
T
[91 nt withheld, positions 3717-3807]
G
[124 nt withheld, positions 3809-3932]
CAGGTGGCACTTTTCGGGGAAATGTGCGCGGAACCCCTATTTGTTTATTTTTCTAAATACATTCAAATAT
GTATCCGCTCATGAGACAATAACCCTGATAAATGCTTCAATAATATTGAAAAAGGAAGAGTCCTGAGGCG
GAAAGAACCAGCTGTGGAATGTGTGTCAGTTAGGGTGTGGAAAGTCCCCAGGCTCCCCAGCAGGCAGAAG
TATGCAAAGCATGCATCTCAATTAGTCWSMRWYMRKRKKYSSRMMSYYCCCAGGCTCCCCAGCAGGCAGA
AGTATGCAAAGCATGCATCTCAATTAGTCAGCAACCATAGTCCCGCCCCTAACTCCGCCCATCCCGCCCC
TAACTCCGCCCAGTTCCGCCCATTCTCCGCCCCATGGCTGACTAATTTTTTTTATTTATGCAGAGGCCGA
GGCCGCCTCGGCCTCTGAGCTATTCCAGAAGTAGTGAGGAGGCTTTTTTGGAGGCCTAGGCTTTTGCAAA
GATCGATCAAGAGACAGGATGAGGATCGTTTCGCATGATTGAACAAGATGGATTGCACGCAGGTTCTCCG
GCCGCTTGGGTGGAGAGGCTATTCGGCTATGACTGGGCACAACAGACAATCGGCTGCTCTGATGCCGCCG
TGTTCCGGCTGTCAGCGCAGGGGCGCCCGGTTCTTTTTGTCAAGACCGACCTGTCCGGTGCCCTGAATGA
ACTGCAAGACGAGGCAGCGCGGCTATCGTGGCTGGCCACGACGGGCGTTCCTTGCGCAGCTGTGCTCGAC
GTTGTCACTGAAGCGGGAAGGGACTGGCTGCTATTGGGCGAAGTGCCGGGGCAGGATCTCCTGTCATCTC
ACCTTGCTCCTGCCGAGAAAGTATCCATCATGGCTGATGCAATGCGGCGGCTGCATACGCTTGATCCGGC
TACCTGCCCATTCGACCACCAAGCGAAACATCGCATCGAGCGAGCACGTACTCGGATGGAAGCCGGTCTT
GTCGATCAGGATGATCTGGACGAAGAGCATCAGGGGCTCGCGCCAGCCGAACTGTTCGCCAGGCTCAAGG
CGAGCATGCCCGACGGCGAGGATCTCGTCGTGACCCATGGCGATGCCTGCTTGCCGAATATCATGGTGGA
AAATGGCCGCTTTTCTGGATTCATCGACTGTGGCCGGCTGGGTGTGGCGGACCGCTATCAGGACATAGCG
TTGGCTACCCGTGATATTGCTGAAGAGCTTGGCGGCGAATGGGCTGACCGCTTCCTCGTGCTTTACGGTA
TCGCCGCTCCCGATTCGCAGCGCATCGCCTTCTATCGCCTTCTTGACGAGTTCTTCTGAGCGGGACTCTG
GGGTTCGAAATGACCGACCAAGCGACGCCCAACCTGCCATCACGAGATTTCGATTCCACCGCCGCCTTCT
ATGAAAGGTTGGGCTTCGGAATCGTTTTCCGGGACGCCGGCTGGATGATCCTCCAGCGCGGGGATCTCAT
GCTGGAGTTCTTCGCCCACCCTAGGGGGAGGCTAACTGAAACACGGAAGGAGACAATACCGGAAGGAACC
CGCGCTATGACGGCAATAAAAAGACAGAATAAAACGCACGGTGTTGGGTCGTTTGTTCATAAACGCGGGG
TTCGGTCCCAGGGCTGGCACTCTGTCGATACCCCACCGAGACCCCATTGGGGCCAATACGCCCGCGTTTC
TTCCTTTTCCCCACCCCACCCCCCAAGTTCGGGTGAAGGCCCAGGGCTCGCAGCCAACGTCGGGGCGGCA
GGCCCTGCCATAGCCTCAGGTTACTCATATATACTTTAGATTGATTTAAAACTTCATTTTTAATTTAAAA
GGATCTAGGTGAAGATCCTTTTTGATAATCTCATGACCAAAATCCCTTAACGTGAGTTTTCGTTCCACTG
AGCGTCAGACCCCGTAGAAAAGATCAAAGGATCTTCTTGAGATCCTTTTTTTCTGCGCGTAATCTGCTGC
TTGCAAACAAAAAAACCACCGCTACCAGCGGTGGTTTGTTTGCCGGATCAAGAGCTACCAACTCTTTTTC
CGAAGGTAACTGGCTTCAGCAGAGCGCAGATACCAAATACTGTTCTTCTAGTGTAGCCGTAGTTAGGCCA
CCACTTCAAGAACTCTGTAGCACCGCCTACATACCTCGCTCTGCTAATCCTGTTACCAGTGGCTGCTGCC
AGTGGCGATAAGTCGTGTCTTACCGGGTTGGACTCAAGACGATAGTTACCGGATAAGGCGCAGCGGTCGG
GCTGAACGGGGGGTTCGTGCACACAGCCCAGCTTGGAGCGAACGACCTACACCGAACTGAGATACCTACA
GCGTGAGCTATGAGAAAGCGCCACGCTTCCCGAAGGGAGAAAGGCGGACAGGTATCCGGTAAGCGGCAGG
GTCGGAACAGGAGAGCGCACGAGGGAGCTTCCAGGGGGAAACGCCTGGTATCTTTATAGTCCTGTCGGGT
TTCGCCACCTCTGACTTGAGCGTCGATTTTTGTGATGCTCGTCAGGGGGGCGGAGCCTATGGAAAAACGC
CAGCAACGCGGCCTTTTTACGGTTCCTGGCCTTTTGCTGGCCTTTTGCTCACATGTTCTTTCCTGCGTTA
TCCCCTGATTCTGTGGATAACCGTATTACCGCCATGCAT
Features (pLannotate 1.2.2; 23 found; start..end, strand, type, name):
     61..364     +  enhancer       CMV enhancer: human cytomegalovirus immediate early enhancer
    365..568     +  promoter       CMV promoter: human cytomegalovirus (CMV) immediate early promoter
    606..2255    +  CDS            luciferase: firefly luciferase; luc+; enhanced luc+ version of the luciferase gene
   2271..2990    +  CDS            EGFP: the original enhanced GFP (Yang et al., 1996) mammalian codon-optimized
   3016..3038    +  polyA_signal   β-globin poly(A) (fragment): human β-globin polyadenylation signal
   3045..3063    +  protein_bind   boxB: λ N peptide binding site consisting of an RNA hairpin within the N-utliization (nut) site of the λ bacteriophage transcript (Tan and Frankel, 1995) λN peptide
   3069..3091    +  polyA_signal   β-globin poly(A) (fragment): human β-globin polyadenylation signal
   3089..3107    +  protein_bind   boxB: λ N peptide binding site consisting of an RNA hairpin within the N-utliization (nut) site of the λ bacteriophage transcript (Tan and Frankel, 1995) λN peptide
   3113..3131    +  protein_bind   boxB: λ N peptide binding site consisting of an RNA hairpin within the N-utliization (nut) site of the λ bacteriophage transcript (Tan and Frankel, 1995) λN peptide
   3152..3174    +  polyA_signal   β-globin poly(A) (fragment): human β-globin polyadenylation signal
   3172..3190    +  protein_bind   boxB: λ N peptide binding site consisting of an RNA hairpin within the N-utliization (nut) site of the λ bacteriophage transcript (Tan and Frankel, 1995) λN peptide
   3196..3214    +  protein_bind   boxB: λ N peptide binding site consisting of an RNA hairpin within the N-utliization (nut) site of the λ bacteriophage transcript (Tan and Frankel, 1995) λN peptide
   3243..3326    +  CDS            large T antigen (fragment): large T antigen from SV40 (simian virus 40)
   3349..3470    +  polyA_signal   SV40 poly(A) signal: SV40 polyadenylation signal
   3504..3932    -  rep_origin     f1 ori (sequence partly withheld): f1 bacteriophage origin of replication; arrow indicates direction of (+) strand synthesis
   3959..4063    +  promoter       AmpR promoter: bla
   4106..4169    +  promoter       SV40 promoter (fragment): SV40 enhancer and early promoter
   4204..4414    +  promoter       SV40 promoter: SV40 early promoter
   4457..5251    +  CDS            NeoR/KanR: aminoglycoside phosphotransferase from Tn5; aph(3')-II (or nptII); confers resistance to neomycin, kanamycin, and G418 (Geneticin®)
   5272..5424    +  CDS            ble (fragment): BLE_KLEPN - Experimental evidence at protein level: Swiss-Prot protein existence level 1. Binding protein with a strong affinity to the bleomycin family of antibiotics. Binds to CL990; an antimitotic-antibiotic compound. From Klebsiella pneumoniae.
   5483..5530    +  polyA_signal   HSV TK poly(A) signal: herpes simplex virus thymidine kinase polyadenylation signal (Cole and Stacy, 1985)
   5621..5637    -  polyA_signal   bGH poly(A) signal (fragment): bovine growth hormone polyadenylation signal
   5859..6447    +  rep_origin     ori: high-copy-number ColE1/pMB1/pBR322/pUC origin of replication
