[The description below was written by a language model from this plasmid's Addgene catalogue record and pLannotate feature annotations shown in this document.]
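Description:
pEGFP-N3-FLuc-5BoxB_O is a mammalian expression plasmid carrying a firefly luciferase reporter with five boxB hairpins in its 3′ untranslated region. The catalogue lists the backbone as unknown, but the name and the annotated features are consistent with a pEGFP-N3-type vector. These features include a high-copy pUC/ColE1-type origin and an f1 origin. A single NeoR/KanR (Tn5 aminoglycoside phosphotransferase) cassette is driven by tandem bacterial (AmpR) and SV40 early promoters and ends in an HSV TK polyadenylation signal. This arrangement gives kanamycin selection in E. coli and could allow G418 selection in mammalian cells. Short hits to ble, SV40 large T antigen and the bGH poly(A) signal are fragments and probably reflect backbone sequence rather than functional elements.

The payload is transcribed from the CMV immediate-early enhancer and promoter. The luc+ firefly luciferase coding sequence comes first, and an EGFP coding sequence lies 15 nt downstream. The table does not show whether the two are translated as one fusion protein or whether a stop codon ends translation after luciferase. After EGFP come five copies of the boxB element, interspersed with short matches to β-globin 3′ sequence that appear to be spacers from the original boxB cassette. The SV40 polyadenylation signal follows.

BoxB is the RNA hairpin from the phage λ nut site that binds the λN peptide. A protein fused to λN and co-expressed with this plasmid is therefore recruited to the reporter mRNA. Although the record gives the purpose only as mammalian expression of 5BoxB, this design is typical of tethering assays. In these, luciferase activity and mRNA levels show whether a tethered factor represses translation or promotes deadenylation or decay.
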