Addgene plasmid #147079: pEGFP-N3-FLuc-5BoxB_O
Purpose: Mammalian Expression of 5BoxB
Depositing lab: Elisa Izaurralde. Depositing organization: Max Planck Institute for Developmental Biology.
Backbone
  Vector backbone: Unknown
  Vector type: Mammalian Expression
Growth in bacteria
  Bacterial resistance: Kanamycin, 50 μg/mL
  Growth temperature: 37°C
  Growth strain: DH5alpha
  Copy number: High Copy
Gene/Insert
  Gene/Insert name: 5BoxB
  Species: Other
  Cloning method: Unknown
Terms and licenses: Academic/Nonprofit Terms; Industry Terms: Not Available to Industry
Depositor comments: Plasmids from this collection were made available to the research community and donated after the lab closed. Please note that the sequence provided by the depositing laboratory may be theoretical/predicted or based on Sanger sequencing results. There may be discrepancies between sequencing results obtained by Addgene and the depositor sequence. If an Addgene verified sequence is not available, please contact before placing your order to request that our lab fully sequence the plasmid.
How to cite: pEGFP-N3-FLuc-5BoxB_O was a gift from Elisa Izaurralde (Addgene plasmid # 147079 ; http://n2t.net/addgene:147079 ; RRID:Addgene_147079)
